>Addgene plasmid #185643 | pET-UBE3A iso 2 N terminus | addgene full sequence | sequence record 367329 | Addgene NGS Result
ATCCGGATATAGTTCCTCCTTTCAGCAAAAAACCCCTCAAGACCCGTTTAGAGGCCCCAAGGGGTTATGC
TAGTTATTGCTCAGCGGTGGCAGCAGCCAACTCAGCTTCCTTTCGGGCTTTGTTAGCAGCCGGATCTCAG
TGGTGGTGGTGGTGGTGCTCGAGTGCGGCCGCAAGCTTGTCGACGGAGCTCGAATTCGGATCCTTACGGA
TGCGGGTCGCACAGTTTCGCGTTGATTTTATACAGTTCCAGCGCCTTAATCGCCGCCGCGTTGTTGTCCA
TACGCAGAAAGGTCGGGCAGCTCGCGCAGAACTCGTTGGTGCACGCTTCGTTGCCGCAACCCTCGGTCAG
CTGGTGATAGTAACGTTCGATCAGGTGCTTCGCCGCCGCACGCTTCATACGGCTCGCTTCGATGTCGTCG
CTTTGCGGTTCACCGCTCTTCCAGTAGCATTGATGCAGTTTCTCCATATGGCTGCCGCGCGGCACCAGGC
CGCTGCTGTGATGATGATGATGATGGCTGCTGCCCATGGTATATCTCCTTCTTAAAGTTAAACAAAATTA
TTTCTAGAGGGGAATTGTTATCCGCTCACAATTCCCCTATAGTGAGTCGTATTAATTTCGCGGGATCGAG
ATCTCGATCCTCTACGCCGGACGCATCGTGGCCGGCATCACCGGCGCCACAGGTGCGGTTGCTGGCGCCT
ATATCGCCGACATCACCGATGGGGAAGATCGGGCTCGCCACTTCGGGCTCATGAGCGCTTGTTTCGGCGT
GGGTATGGTGGCAGGCCCCGTGGCCGGGGGACTGTTGGGCGCCATCTCCTTGCATGCACCATTCCTTGCG
GCGGCGGTGCTCAACGGCCTCAACCTACTACTGGGCTGCTTCCTAATGCAGGAGTCGCATAAGGGAGAGC
GTCGAGATCCCGGACACCATCGAATGGCGCAAAACCTTTCGCGGTATGGCATGATAGCGCCCGGAAGAGA
GTCAATTCAGGGTGGTGAATGTGAAACCAGTAACGTTATACGATGTCGCAGAGTATGCCGGTGTCTCTTA
TCAGACCGTTTCCCGCGTGGTGAACCAGGCCAGCCACGTTTCTGCGAAAACGCGGGAAAAAGTGGAAGCG
GCGATGGCGGAGCTGAATTACATTCCCAACCGCGTGGCACAACAACTGGCGGGCAAACAGTCGTTGCTGA
TTGGCGTTGCCACCTCCAGTCTGGCCCTGCACGCGCCGTCGCAAATTGTCGCGGCGATTAAATCTCGCGC
CGATCAACTGGGTGCCAGCGTGGTGGTGTCGATGGTAGAACGAAGCGGCGTCGAAGCCTGTAAAGCGGCG
GTGCACAATCTTCTCGCGCAACGCGTCAGTGGGCTGATCATTAACTATCCGCTGGATGACCAGGATGCCA
TTGCTGTGGAAGCTGCCTGCACTAATGTTCCGGCGTTATTTCTTGATGTCTCTGACCAGACACCCATCAA
CAGTATTATTTTCTCCCATGAAGACGGTACGCGACTGGGCGTGGAGCATCTGGTCGCATTGGGTCACCAG
CAAATCGCGCTGTTAGCGGGCCCATTAAGTTCTGTCTCGGCGCGTCTGCGTCTGGCTGGCTGGCATAAAT
ATCTCACTCGCAATCAAATTCAGCCGATAGCGGAACGGGAAGGCGACTGGAGTGCCATGTCCGGTTTTCA
ACAAACCATGCAAATGCTGAATGAGGGCATCGTTCCCACTGCGATGCTGGTTGCCAACGATCAGATGGCG
CTGGGCGCAATGCGCGCCATTACCGAGTCCGGGCTGCGCGTTGGTGCGGATATCTCGGTAGTGGGATACG
ACGATACCGAAGACAGCTCATGTTATATCCCGCCGTTAACCACCATCAAACAGGATTTTCGCCTGCTGGG
GCAAACCAGCGTGGACCGCTTGCTGCAACTCTCTCAGGGCCAGGCGGTGAAGGGCAATCAGCTGTTGCCC
GTCTCACTGGTGAAAAGAAAAACCACCCTGGCGCCCAATACGCAAACCGCCTCTCCCCGCGCGTTGGCCG
ATTCATTAATGCAGCTGGCACGACAGGTTTCCCGACTGGAAAGCGGGCAGTGAGCGCAACGCAATTAATG
TAAGTTAGCTCACTCATTAGGCACCGGGATCTCGACCGATGCCCTTGAGAGCCTTCAACCCAGTCAGCTC
CTTCCGGTGGGCGCGGGGCATGACTATCGTCGCCGCACTTATGACTGTCTTCTTTATCATGCAACTCGTA
GGACAGGTGCCGGCAGCGCTCTGGGTCATTTTCGGCGAGGACCGCTTTCGCTGGAGCGCGACGATGATCG
GCCTGTCGCTTGCGGTATTCGGAATCTTGCACGCCCTCGCTCAAGCCTTCGTCACTGGTCCCGCCACCAA
ACGTTTCGGCGAGAAGCAGGCCATTATCGCCGGCATGGCGGCCCCACGGGTGCGCATGATCGTGCTCCTG
TCGTTGAGGACCCGGCTAGGCTGGCGGGGTTGCCTTACTGGTTAGCAGAATGAATCACCGATACGCGAGC
GAACGTGAAGCGACTGCTGCTGCAAAACGTCTGCGACCTGAGCAACAACATGAATGGTCTTCGGTTTCCG
TGTTTCGTAAAGTCTGGAAACGCGGAAGTCAGCGCCCTGCACCATTATGTTCCGGATCTGCATCGCAGGA
TGCTGCTGGCTACCCTGTGGAACACCTACATCTGTATTAACGAAGCGCTGGCATTGACCCTGAGTGATTT
TTCTCTGGTCCCGCCGCATCCATACCGCCAGTTGTTTACCCTCACAACGTTCCAGTAACCGGGCATGTTC
ATCATCAGTAACCCGTATCGTGAGCATCCTCTCTCGTTTCATCGGTATCATTACCCCCATGAACAGAAAT
CCCCCTTACACGGAGGCATCAGTGACCAAACAGGAAAAAACCGCCCTTAACATGGCCCGCTTTATCAGAA
GCCAGACATTAACGCTTCTGGAGAAACTCAACGAGCTGGACGCGGATGAACAGGCAGACATCTGTGAATC
GCTTCACGACCACGCTGATGAGCTTTACCGCAGCTGCCTCGCGCGTTTCGGTGATGACGGTGAAAACCTC
TGACACATGCAGCTCCCGGAGACGGTCACAGCTTGTCTGTAAGCGGATGCCGGGAGCAGACAAGCCCGTC
AGGGCGCGTCAGCGGGTGTTGGCGGGTGTCGGGGCGCAGCCATGACCCAGTCACGTAGCGATAGCGGAGT
GTATACTGGCTTAACTATGCGGCATCAGAGCAGATTGTACTGAGAGTGCACCATTGCGGTGTGAAATACC
GCACAGATGCGTAAGGAGAAAATACCGCATCAGGCGCTCTTCCGCTTCCTCGCTCACTGACTCGCTGCGC
TCGGTCGTTCGGCTGCGGCGAGCGGTATCAGCTCACTCAAAGGCGGTAATACGGTTATCCACAGAATCAG
GGGATAACGCAGGAAAGAACATGTGAGCAAAAGGCCAGCAAAAGGCCAGGAACCGTAAAAAGGCCGCGTT
GCTGGCGTTTTTCCATAGGCTCCGCCCCCCTGACGAGCATCACAAAAATCGACGCTCAAGTCAGAGGTGG
CGAAACCCGACAGGACTATAAAGATACCAGGCGTTTCCCCCTGGAAGCTCCCTCGTGCGCTCTCCTGTTC
CGACCCTGCCGCTTACCGGATACCTGTCCGCCTTTCTCCCTTCGGGAAGCGTGGCGCTTTCTCATAGCTC
ACGCTGTAGGTATCTCAGTTCGGTGTAGGTCGTTCGCTCCAAGCTGGGCTGTGTGCACGAACCCCCCGTT
CAGCCCGACCGCTGCGCCTTATCCGGTAACTATCGTCTTGAGTCCAACCCGGTAAGACACGACTTATCGC
CACTGGCAGCAGCCACTGGTAACAGGATTAGCAGAGCGAGGTATGTAGGCGGTGCTACAGAGTTCTTGAA
GTGGTGGCCTAACTACGGCTACACTAGAAGGACAGTATTTGGTATCTGCGCTCTGCTGAAGCCAGTTACC
TTCGGAAAAAGAGTTGGTAGCTCTTGATCCGGCAAACAAACCACCGCTGGTAGCGGTGGTTTTTTTGTTT
GCAAGCAGCAGATTACGCGCAGAAAAAAAGGATCTCAAGAAGATCCTTTGATCTTTTCTACGGGGTCTGA
CGCTCAGTGGAACGAAAACTCACGTTAAGGGATTTTGGTCATGAACAATAAAACTGTCTGCTTACATAAA
CAGTAATACAAGGGGTGTTATGAGCCATATTCAACGGGAAACGTCTTGCTCTAGGCCGCGATTAAATTCC
AACATGGATGCTGATTTATATGGGTATAAATGGGCTCGCGATAATGTCGGGCAATCAGGTGCGACAATCT
ATCGATTGTATGGGAAGCCCGATGCGCCAGAGTTGTTTCTGAAACATGGCAAAGGTAGCGTTGCCAATGA
TGTTACAGATGAGATGGTCAGACTAAACTGGCTGACGGAATTTATGCCTCTTCCGACCATCAAGCATTTT
ATCCGTACTCCTGATGATGCATGGTTACTCACCACTGCGATCCCCGGGAAAACAGCATTCCAGGTATTAG
AAGAATATCCTGATTCAGGTGAAAATATTGTTGATGCGCTGGCAGTGTTCCTGCGCCGGTTGCATTCGAT
TCCTGTTTGTAATTGTCCTTTTAACAGCGATCGCGTATTTCGTCTCGCTCAGGCGCAATCACGAATGAAT
AACGGTTTGGTTGATGCGAGTGATTTTGATGACGAGCGTAATGGCTGGCCTGTTGAACAAGTCTGGAAAG
AAATGCATAAACTTTTGCCATTCTCACCGGATTCAGTCGTCACTCATGGTGATTTCTCACTTGATAACCT
TATTTTTGACGAGGGGAAATTAATAGGTTGTATTGATGTTGGACGAGTCGGAATCGCAGACCGATACCAG
GATCTTGCCATCCTATGGAACTGCCTCGGTGAGTTTTCTCCTTCATTACAGAAACGGCTTTTTCAAAAAT
ATGGTATTGATAATCCTGATATGAATAAATTGCAGTTTCATTTGATGCTCGATGAGTTTTTCTAAGAATT
AATTCATGAGCGGATACATATTTGAATGTATTTAGAAAAATAAACAAATAGGGGTTCCGCGCACATTTCC
CCGAAAAGTGCCACCTAAATTGTAAGCGTTAATATTTTGTTAAAATTCGCGTTAAATTTTTGTTAAATCA
GCTCATTTTTTAACCAATAGGCCGAAATCGGCAAAATCCCTTATAAATCAAAAGAATAGACCGAGATAGG
GT
[37 nt withheld, positions 5253-5289]
AAAGAACGTGGACTCCAACGTCAAAGG
[49 nt withheld, positions 5317-5365]
T
[91 nt withheld, positions 5367-5457]
G
[124 nt withheld, positions 5459-5582]
CCCATTCGCCA
Features (pLannotate 1.2.2; 21 found; start..end, strand, type, name):
     26..73      -  terminator     T7 terminator: transcription terminator for bacteriophage T7 RNA polymerase
     81..130     -  CDS            SET1 (fragment): solubility-enhancement tag derived from T7 phage gene 10B
    140..157     -  CDS            9xHis (fragment): 9xHis affinity tag
    207..467     -  CDS            UBE3A (fragment): UBE3A_HUMAN - Also known as E6AP From Homo sapiens (Human).
    471..488     -  CDS            thrombin site: thrombin recognition and cleavage site
    499..515     -  CDS            capTEV™ (fragment): composite tag for in vivo biotinylation, TEV protease cleavage, and 6xHis tagging
    534..556     -  RBS            RBS: efficient ribosome binding site from bacteriophage T7 gene 10 (Olins and Rangwala, 1989)
    571..595     -  protein_bind   lac operator: The lac repressor binds to the lac operator to inhibit transcription in E. coli. This inhibition can be relieved by adding lactose or isopropyl-β-D-thiogalactopyranoside (IPTG). lac repressor encoded by lacI
    596..614     -  promoter       T7 promoter: promoter for bacteriophage T7 RNA polymerase
    636..915     +  CDS            TcR (fragment): tetracycline efflux protein; tet; confers resistance to tetracycline
    923..1000    +  promoter       lacI promoter: lacI
   1001..2083    +  CDS            lacI: lac repressor; lacI; The lac repressor binds to the lac operator to inhibit transcription in E. coli. This inhibition can be relieved by adding lactose or isopropyl-β-D-thiogalactopyranoside (IPTG).
   2096..2117    +  protein_bind   CAP binding site: CAP binding activates transcription in the presence of cAMP. E. coli catabolite activator protein
   2132..2423    +  CDS            TcR (fragment): tetracycline efflux protein; tet; confers resistance to tetracycline
   2495..2875    -  CDS            YPB1_ECOLX: Protein predicted: Swiss-Prot protein existence level 4. From Escherichia coli.
   2892..3083    +  CDS            rop: Rop protein, which maintains plasmids at low copy number; rop
   3185..3324    +  misc_feature   bom: basis of mobility region from pBR322
   3510..4098    -  rep_origin     ori: high-copy-number ColE1/pMB1/pBR322/pUC origin of replication
   4220..5035    +  CDS            KanR: aminoglycoside phosphotransferase; aph(3')-Ia; confers resistance to kanamycin in bacteria or G418 (Geneticin®) in eukaryotes
   5044..5101    -  promoter       AmpR promoter (fragment): bla
   5154..5582    -  rep_origin     f1 ori (sequence partly withheld): f1 bacteriophage origin of replication; arrow indicates direction of (+) strand synthesis
