[The description below was written by a language model from this plasmid's Addgene catalogue record and pLannotate feature annotations shown in this document.]
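Description:
pET-UBE3A iso 2 N terminus is a bacterial expression plasmid built on the pET-28b(+) backbone for producing a His-tagged N-terminal fragment (residues 1–87) of human ubiquitin-protein ligase E3A (UBE3A, also called E6AP), isoform 2, in E. coli. The 261 bp insert carries no mutations, was codon optimized for bacterial expression, and was cloned between the NdeI and BamHI sites. The plasmid replicates from a ColE1/pMB1-type origin accompanied by the rop gene and the pBR322 bom region, is selected with kanamycin through the aph(3')-Ia KanR gene, and also carries an f1 phage origin. The catalogue lists it as high copy, although rop normally moderates copy number. The catalogue gives a total size of 5629 bp, whereas the sequenced record annotated here is 5593 nt.

Expression follows the standard pET arrangement. A T7 promoter with an adjacent lac operator drives transcription, the T7 gene 10 ribosome binding site directs translation, and a T7 terminator ends the transcript. The plasmid-borne lacI gene supplies repressor, so expression is held off until induction with IPTG in a host that provides T7 RNA polymerase. Upstream of the UBE3A coding sequence, the feature table shows a short His-tag match (annotated as a fragment of a composite tag) followed by a thrombin cleavage site, consistent with the backbone's N-terminal His tag, which can be removed after affinity purification. A second His fragment lies downstream of the insert; the record does not say whether it is translated. The small TcR, SET1 and AmpR promoter fragment annotations appear to be partial matches to backbone sequence rather than functional elements. The associated publication compares structure, dynamics and zinc coordination among UBE3A isoforms, which suggests the plasmid is used to make recombinant protein for biophysical and structural work.
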