Addgene plasmid #185643: pET-UBE3A iso 2 N terminus
Purpose: expression of His-tagged UBE3A isoform 2 1-87 in bacterial cells
Depositing lab: Irina Bezsonova. Publication: Differences in structure, dynamics, and zinc coordination between isoforms of human ubiquitin ligase UBE3A. Bregnard TA, Fairchild D, Chen X, Erlandsen H, Tarasov SG, Walters KJ, Korzhnev DM, Bezsonova I. J Biol Chem. 2025 Feb;301(2):108149. doi: 10.1016/j.jbc.2024.108149. Epub 2024 Dec 30. PubMed 39742997.
Backbone
  Vector backbone: pET-28b(+)
  Backbone size w/o insert (bp): 5368
  Total vector size (bp): 5629
  Vector type: Bacterial Expression
Growth in bacteria
  Bacterial resistance: Kanamycin, 50 μg/mL
  Growth temperature: 37°C
  Growth strain: DH5alpha
  Copy number: High Copy
Gene/Insert
  Gene/Insert name: ubiquitin-protein ligase E3A
  Species: H. sapiens (human)
  Insert size (bp): 261
  Mutation: none
  Entrez Gene: UBE3A (a.k.a. ANCR, AS, E6-AP, EPVE6AP, HPVE6A, PIX1)
  Tag / fusion protein: His (N terminal on backbone)
  Cloning method: Restriction Enzyme; 5′ cloning site NdeI (unknown if destroyed); 3′ cloning site BamHI (unknown if destroyed)
  Sequencing primers: 5′ T7 Fwd
Terms and licenses: Academic/Nonprofit Terms; Industry Terms: Not Available to Industry
Depositor comments: codon optimized for bacterial expression
How to cite: pET-UBE3A iso 2 N terminus was a gift from Irina Bezsonova (Addgene plasmid # 185643 ; http://n2t.net/addgene:185643 ; RRID:Addgene_185643)
